>Addgene plasmid #85105 | pAM5084 | addgene full sequence | sequence record 180071 | Addgene NGS Result
TTGAGATCGTTTTGGTCTGCGCGTAATCTCTTGCTCTGAAAACGAAAAAACCGCCTTGCAGGGCGGTTTT
TCGAAGGTTCTCTGAGCTACCAACTCTTTGAACCGAGGTAACTGGCTTGGAGGAGCGCAGTCACCAAAAC
TTGTCCTTTCAGTTTAGCCTTAACCGGCGCATGACTTCAAGACTAACTCCTCTAAATCAATTACCAGTGG
CTGCTGCCAGTGGTGCTTTTGCATGTCTTTCCGGGTTGGACTCAAGACGATAGTTACCGGATAAGGCGCA
GCGGTCGGACTGAACGGGGGGTTCGTGCATACAGTCCAGCTTGGAGCGAACTGCCTACCCGGAACTGAGT
GTCAGGCGTGGAATGAGACAAACGCGGCCATAACAGCGGAATGACACCGGTAAACCGAAAGGCAGGAACA
GGAGAGCGCACGAGGGAGCCGCCAGGGGGAAACGCCTGGTATCTTTATAGTCCTGTCGGGTTTCGCCACC
ACTGATTTGAGCGTCAGATTTCGTGATGCTTGTCAGGGGGGCGGAGCCTATGGAAAAACGGCTTTGCCGC
GGCCCTCTCACTTCCCTGTTAAGTATCTTCCTGGCATCTTCCAGGAAATCTCCGCCCCGTTCGTAAGCCA
TTTCCGCTCGCCGCAGTCGAACGACCGAGCGTAGCGAGTCAGTGAGCGAGGAAGCGGAATATATCCTGTA
TCACATATTCTGCTGACGCACCGGTGCAGCCTTTTTTCTCCTGCCACATGAAGCACTTCACTGACACCCT
CATCAGTGCCAACATAGTAAGCCAGTATACACTCCGCTAGCGCTGAGGTCTGCCTCGTGAAGAAGGTGTT
GCTGACTCATACCAGGCCTGAATCGCCCCATCATCCAGCCAGAAAGTGAGGGAGCCACGGTTGATGAGAG
CTTTGTTGTAGGTGGACCAGTTGGTGATTTTGAACTTTTGCTTTGCCACGGAACGGTCTGCGTTGTCGGG
AAGATGCGTGATCTGATCCTTCAACTCAGCAAAAGTTCGATTTATTCAACAAAGCCACGTTGTGTCTCAA
AATCTCTGATGTTACATTGCACAAGATAAAAATATATCATCATGAACAATAAAACTGTCTGCTTACATAA
ACAGTAATACAAGGGGTGTTATGAGCCATATTCAACGGGAAACGTCTTGCTCGAGCAGGTAGTCGGCCAA
TAACCCAGGGATTTTCACTGCCCGCTTTCCAGTCGGGAAACCTGTCGTGCCAGCTGCATTAATGAATCGG
CCAACGCGCGGGGAGAGGCGGTTTGCGTATTGGGCGCCAGGGTGGTTTTTCTTTTCACCAGTGAGACGGG
CAACAGCTGATTGCCCTTCACCGCCTGGCCCTGAGAGAGTTGCAGCAAGCGGTCCACGCTGGTTTGCCCC
AGCAGGCGAAAATCCTGTTTGATGGTGGTTAACGGCGGGATATAACATGAGCTGTCTTCGGTATCGTCGT
ATCCCACTACCGAGATATCCGCACCAACGCGCAGCCCGGACTCGGTAATGGCGCGCATTGCGCCCAGCGC
CATCTGATCGTTGGCAACCAGCATCGCAGTGGGAACGATGCCCTCATTCAGCATTTGCATGGTTTGTTGA
AAACCGGACATGGCACTCCAGTCGCCTTCCCGTTCCGCTATCGGCTGAATTTGATTGCGAGTGAGATATT
TATGCCAGCCAGCCAGACGCAGACGCGCCGAGACAGAACTTAATGGGCCCGCTAACAGCGCGATTTGCTG
GTGACCCAATGCGACCAGATGCTCCACGCCCAGTCGCGTACCGTCTTCATGGGAGAAAATAATACTGTTG
ATGGGTGTCTGGTCAGAGACATCAAGAAATAACGCCGGAACATTAGTGCAGGCAGCTTCCACAGCAATGG
CATCCTGGTCATCCAGCGGATAGTTAATGATCAGCCCACTGACGCGTTGCGCGAGAAGATTGTGCACCGC
CGCTTTACAGGCTTCGACGCCGCTTCGTTCTACCATCGACACCACCACGCTGGCACCCAGTTGATCGGCG
CGAGATTTAATCGCCGCGACAATTTGCGACGGCGCGTGCAGGGCCAGACTGGAGGTGGCAACGCCAATCA
GCAACGACTGTTTGCCCGCCAGTTGTTGTGCCACGCGGTTGGGAATGTAATTCAGCTCCGCCATCGCCGC
TTCCACTTTTTCCCGCGTTTTCGCAGAAACGTGGCTGGCCTGGTTCACCACGCGGGAAACGGTCTGATAA
GAGACACCGGCATACTCTGCGACATCGTATAACGTTACTGGTTTCACATTCACCACCCTGAATTGACTCT
CTTCCGGGCGCTATCATGCCATACCGCGAAAGGTTTTGCACCATTCGATGGTGTCAACGTAAATGCATGC
CGCTTCGCCTTCGCGCGCGAATTGATCTGCGGCGGCCGCCTGAAATGAGCTGTTGACAATTAATCATCCG
GCTCGTATAATGTGTGGAATTGTGAGCGGATAACAATTTCACACGCATGCGGATCCTAAGGAGGAAAAAA
AATGGTGAGCAAGGGCGAGGAGCTGTTCACCGGGGTGGTGCCCATCCTGGTCGAGCTGGACGGCGACGTA
AACGGCCACAAGTTCAGCGTGTCCGGCGAGGGCGAGGGCGATGCCACCTACGGCAAGCTGACCCTGAAGT
TCATCTGCACCACCGGCAAGCTGCCCGTGCCCTGGCCCACCCTCGTGACCACCCTGACCTGGGGCGTGCA
GTGCTTCAGCCGCTACCCCGACCACATGAAGCAGCACGACTTCTTCAAGTCCGCCATGCCCGAAGGCTAC
GTCCAGGAGCGCACCATCTTCTTCAAGGACGACGGCAACTACAAGACCCGCGCCGAGGTGAAGTTCGAGG
GCGACACCCTGGTGAACCGCATCGAGCTGAAGGGCATCGACTTCAAGGAGGACGGCAACATCCTGGGGCA
CAAGCTGGAGTACAACTACATCAGCCACAACGTCTATATCACCGCCGACAAGCAGAAGAACGGCATCAAG
GCCAACTTCAAGATCCGCCACAACATCGAGGACGGCAGCGTGCAGCTCGCCGACCACTACCAGCAGAACA
CCCCCATCGGCGACGGCCCCGTGCTGCTGCCCGACAACCACTACCTGAGCACCCAGTCCGCCCTGAGCAA
AGACCCCAACGAGAAGCGCGATCACATGGTCCTGCTGGAGTTCGTGACCGCCGCCGGGATCACTCTCGGC
ATGGACGAGCTGTACAAGGAACAGAAGCTTATCAGCGAAGAAGATCTGGGCTCTGGATCGGGTTCAGGAA
TGACTTCCGCTGAGATGACTAGCCCTAATAATAATTCTGAGCACCAAGCCATCGCTAAGATGCGCACGAT
GATTGAAGGCTTTGATGATATTAGTCATGGCGGTCTTCCAATCGGGCGATCGACCCTCGTTAGTGGTACT
TCAGGAACCGGCAAGACCCTTTTTTCTATTCAATTTCTCTATAACGGTATTATCGAGTTTGATGAGCCTG
GGGTTTTCGTTACTTTCGAAGAGACCCCGCAAGATATCATTAAAAACGCCCGTAGTTTTGGCTGGGATTT
AGCCAAGCTGGTCGATGAGGGCAAACTATTTATTCTTGATGCTTCACCCGATCCAGAAGGTCAAGAGGTT
GTTGGCGGCTTCGATCTCTCTGCTCTGATTGAGCGGATTAATTATGCAATTCAAAAGTATCGAGCGCGGC
GGGTTTCAATTGACTCGGTCACGTCCGTTTTCCAGCAATATGATGCCTCTTCTGTGGTTCGCCGCGAACT
CTTTCGGTTGGTAGCTCGCCTAAAACAAATTGGGGCAACTACGGTCATGACCACCGAGCGTATCGAGGAA
TATGGCCCGATCGCTCGTTACGGTGTTGAGGAATTTGTCTCCGATAACGTCGTGATTCTCCGCAACGTTT
TGGAAGGGGAGCGCCGTCGCCGCACCCTCGAAATCCTCAAGCTACGTGGCACCAGCCACATGAAAGGGGA
ATATCCGTTCACGATTACGGATCATGGCATCAATATCTTCCCGCTCGGGGCAATGCGCCTTACGCAGCGA
TCGTCGAACGTGCGTGTTTCATCTGGTGTCGTCCGACTCGATGAAATGTGTGGTGGGGGCTTCTTTAAGG
ACTCAATCATTCTGGCAACTGGCGCTACAGGCACTGGTAAAACTCTGTTAGTTAGCCGTTTCGTTGAGAA
TGCTTGTGCTAACAAAGAGCGGGCGATTCTGTTCGCTTATGAAGAGTCACGAGCTCAGCTGCTCCGCAAT
GCCTATTCATGGGGAATGGACTTTGAGGAGATGGAGCGCCAAAACCTCCTCAAAATTGTTTGCGCCTATC
CTGAATCTGCAGGTCTTGAAGACCATTTGCAGATTATTAAGTCGGAGATCAATGACTTTAAGCCAGCTCG
TATTGCAATCGACTCCCTCTCTGCTTTGGCGCGGGGCGTTAGCAACAATGCCTTCCGCCAATTTGTAATT
GGTGTCACTGGCTACGCGAAACAAGAAGAAATCACGGGACTATTCACAAATACCAGTGATCAATTTATGG
GAGCGCATTCGATTACTGACTCCCATATCTCAACAATTACGGATACGATTATCTTGCTCCAATACGTCGA
GATTCGTGGCGAAATGTCCCGCGCCATTAACGTCTTCAAGATGCGCGGATCTTGGCATGACAAAGCAATC
CGCGAATTCATGATCAGCGACAAAGGGCCGGACATCAAGGATTCTTTCCGGAACTTTGAGCGGATTATTT
CAGGTTCGCCAACACGGATTACCGTCGATGAGAAAAGCGAACTCTCGCGAATTGTGCGCGGCGTTCAAGA
AAAAGGGCCGGAGAGCTAGAAATGAAGGAGCTCCCCGGCAGGAGAAGGCCATCCTGACGGATGGCCTTTT
TGAAGCTTTCTAGAATCGGGGGCCCCCGGGAAAACAGCATTCCAGGTATTAGAAGAATATCCTGATTCAG
GTGAAAATATTGTTGATGCGCTGGCAGTGTTCCTGCGCCGGTTGCATTCGATTCCTGTTTGTAATTGTCC
TTTTAACAGCGATCGCGTATTTCGTCTCGCTCAGGCGCAATCACGAATGAATAACGGTTTGGTTGATGCG
AGTGATTTTGATGACGAGCGTAATGGCTGGCCTGTTGAACAAGTCTGGAAAGAAATGCATAAGCTTTTGC
CATTCTCACCGGATTCAGTCGTCACTCATGGTGATTTCTCACTTGATAACCTTATTTTTGACGAGGGGAA
ATTAATAGGTTGTATTGATGTTGGACGAGTCGGAATCGCAGACCGATACCAGGATCTTGCCATCCTATGG
AACTGCCTCGGTGAGTTTTCTCCTTCATTACAGAAACGGCTTTTTCAAAAATATGGTATTGATAATCCTG
ATATGAATAAATTGCAGTTTCATTTGATGCTCGATGAGTTTTTCTAATCAGAATTGGTTAATTGGTTGTA
ACACTGGCAGAGCATTACGCTGACTTGACGGGACGGCGGCTTTGTTGAATAAATCGAACTTTTGCTGAGT
TGAAGGATCAGATCACGCATCTTCCCGACAACGCAGACCGTTCCGTGGCAAAGCAAAAGTTCAAAATCAC
CAACTGGTCCACCTACAACAAAGCTCTCATCAACCGTGGCTCCCTCACTTTCTGGCTGGATGATGGGGCG
ATTCAGGCCTGGTATGAGTCAGCAACACCTTCTTCACGAGGCAGACCTCAGCGCTCAAAGATGCAGGGGT
AAAAGCTAACCGCATCTTTACCGACAAGGCATCCGGCAGTTCAACAGATCGGGAAGGGCTGGATTTGCTG
AGGATGAAGGTGGAGGAAGGTGATGTCATTCTGGTGAAGAAGCTCGACCGTCTTGGCCGCGACACCGCCG
ACATGATCCAACTGATAAAAGAGTTTGATGCTCAGGGTGTAGCGGTTCGGTTTATTGACGACGGGATCAG
TACCGACGGTGATATGGGGCAAATGGTGGTCACCATCCTGTCGGCTGTGGCACAGGCTGAACGCCGGAGG
ATCCTAGAGCGCACGAATGAGGGCCGACAGGAAGCAAAGCTGAAAGGAATCAAATTTGGCCGCAGGCGTA
CCGTGGACAGGAACGTCGTGCTGACGCTTCATCAGAAGGGCACTGGTGCAACGGAAATTGCTCATCAGCT
CAGTATTGCCCGCTCCACGGTTTATAAAATTCTTGAAGACGAAAGGGCCTCGTGATACGCCTATTTTTAT
AGGTTAATGTCATGATAATAATGGTTTCTTAGACGTCAGGTGGCACTTTTCGGGGAAATGTGCGCGGAAC
CCCTATTTGTTTATTTTTCTAAATACATTCAAATATGTATCCGCTCATGAGACAATAACCCTGATAAATG
CTTCAATAATATTGAAAAAGGAAGAGTATGAGTATTCAACATTTCCGTGTCGCCCTTATTCCCTTTTTTG
CGGCATTTTGCCTTCCTGTTTTTGCTCACCCAGAAACGCTGGTGAAAGTAAAAGATGCTGAAGATCAGTT
GGGTGCACGAGTGGGTTACATCGAACTGGATCTCAACAGCGGTAAGATCCTTGAGAGTTTTCGCCCCGAA
GAACGTTTTCCAATGATGAGCACTTTTAAAGTTCTGCTATGTGGCGCGGTATTATCCCGTGTTGACGCCG
GGCAAGAGCAACTCGGTCGCCGCATACACTATTCTCAGAATGACTTGGTTGAGTACTCACCAGTCACAGA
AAAGCATCTTACGGATGGCATGACAGTAAGAGAATTATGCAGTGCTGCCATAACCATGAGTGATAACACT
GCGGCCAACTTACTTCTGACAACGATCGGAGGACCGAAGGAGCTAACCGCTTTTTTGCACAACATGGGGG
ATCATGTAACTCGCCTTGATCGTTGGGAACCGGAGCTGAATGAAGCCATACCAAACGACGAGCGTGACAC
CACGATGCCTGCAGCAATGGCAACAACGTTGCGCAAACTATTAACTGGCGAACTACTTACTCTAGCTTCC
CGGCAACAATTAATAGACTGGATGGAGGCGGATAAAGTTGCAGGACCACTTCTGCGCTCGGCCCTTCCGG
CTGGCTGGTTTATTGCTGATAAATCTGGAGCCGGTGAGCGTGGGTCTCGCGGTATCATTGCAGCACTGGG
GCCAGATGGTAAGCCCTCCCGTATCGTAGTTATCTACACGACGGGGAGTCAGGCAACTATGGATGAACGA
AATAGACAGATCGCTGAGATAGGTGCCTCACTGATTAAGCATTGGTAACTGTCAGACCAAGTTTACTCAT
ATATACTTTAGATTGATTTAAAACTTCATTTTTAATTTAAAAGGATCTAGGTGAAGATCCTTTTTGATAA
TCTCATGACCAAAATCCCTTAACGTGAGTTTTCGTTCCACTGAGCGTCAGACCCCTTAATAAGATGATCT
TC
Features (pLannotate 1.2.2; 16 found; start..end, strand, type, name):
      1..546     +  rep_origin     p15A ori: Plasmids containing the medium-copy-number p15A origin of replication can be propagated in E. coli cells that contain a second plasmid with the ColE1 origin.
    634..689     +  rep_origin     RSF ori (fragment): Plasmids containing the RSF 1030 origin of replication can be propagated in E. coli cells that contain additional plasmids with compatible origins.
    788..814     -  misc_feature   bom (fragment): basis of mobility region from pBR322
   1141..1175    +  CDS            KanR (fragment): aminoglycoside phosphotransferase; aph(3')-Ia; confers resistance to kanamycin in bacteria or G418 (Geneticin®) in eukaryotes
   1205..2287    -  CDS            lacI: lac repressor; lacI; The lac repressor binds to the lac operator to inhibit transcription in E. coli. This inhibition can be relieved by adding lactose or isopropyl-β-D-thiogalactopyranoside (IPTG).
   2288..2365    -  promoter       lacIq promoter: lacI (mutant); In the lacIq allele, a single base change in the promoter boosts expression of the lacI gene about 10-fold.
   2433..2462    +  promoter       trc promoter: strong E. coli promoter; hybrid between the trp and lac UV5 promoters
   2470..2486    +  protein_bind   lac operator: The lac repressor binds to the lac operator to inhibit transcription in E. coli. This inhibition can be relieved by adding lactose or isopropyl-β-D-thiogalactopyranoside (IPTG). lac repressor encoded by lacI
   2522..3238    +  CDS            ECFP: ECFP is a basic (constitutively fluorescent) cyan fluorescent protein published in 1996, derived from Aequorea victoria. It has low acid sensitivity.
   3290..4846    +  CDS            kaiC: KAIC_SYNE7 - Experimental evidence at protein level: Swiss-Prot protein existence level 1. Core component of the KaiABC clock protein complex, which constitutes the main circadian regulator in cyanobacteria. Binds to DNA. The KaiABC complex may act as a promoter-nonspecific transcription regulator that represses transcription, possibly by acting on the state of chromosome compaction. From Synechococcus elongatus (strain PCC 7942 / FACHB-805) (Anacystis nidulans R2).
   4873..4900    +  terminator     rrnB T2 terminator: transcription terminator T2 from the E. coli rrnB gene
   4924..5437    +  CDS            KanR (fragment): aminoglycoside phosphotransferase; aph(3')-Ia; confers resistance to kanamycin
   5578..5724    +  CDS            TRA2_ECOLX (fragment): Protein predicted: Swiss-Prot protein existence level 4. Required for transposition of transposon Tn903. From Escherichia coli.
   5712..6212    +  CDS            tnpR (fragment): TNR3_ECOLX - Experimental evidence at protein level: Swiss-Prot protein existence level 1. Resolvase catalyzes the resolution (a site-specific recombination) of the cointegrated replicon to yield the final transposition products. From Escherichia coli.
   6293..6397    +  promoter       AmpR promoter: bla
   6398..7258    +  CDS            AmpR: β-lactamase; bla; confers resistance to ampicillin, carbenicillin, and related antibiotics
