[The description below was written by a language model from this plasmid's Addgene catalogue record and pLannotate feature annotations shown in this document.]
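Description:
pAM5084 is a low-copy bacterial expression plasmid built on pACYC177, designed to express a cyan-fluorescent fusion of the cyanobacterial clock protein KaiC in E. coli. It replicates from the p15A origin, which is compatible with ColE1-type plasmids and so allows co-maintenance with a second construct. Selection is by ampicillin through the bla gene and its native promoter. The expression cassette was cloned into the kanamycin resistance gene of the backbone, and the feature table reflects this: only two separated KanR fragments remain flanking the insert, so kanamycin resistance is disrupted. Short remnants of transposon-derived sequences (Tn903 transposase and tnpR resolvase fragments), a bom fragment and a small RSF-ori-like match are annotated as backbone carry-over rather than functional parts.

The payload is an IPTG-regulated cassette. A lacI gene driven by the lacIq promoter, oriented opposite to the insert, supplies elevated levels of lac repressor, which binds the lac operator just downstream of the strong hybrid trc promoter and keeps transcription off until inducer is added. The trc promoter drives ECFP followed by kaiC from Synechococcus elongatus PCC 7942, placing ECFP at the N terminus of KaiC, with an rrnB T2 terminator ending the transcript. KaiC is the core component of the KaiABC circadian oscillator. According to the record, the plasmid is used to examine the subcellular localization of KaiC by fluorescence microscopy in the heterologous E. coli host. The sequenced record is slightly shorter than the catalogue size (7,422 versus 7,443 bp).
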