Addgene plasmid #85105: pAM5084
Purpose: Ptrc-ECFP-KaiC fusion cloned into Km resistance gene of pACYC177. To look for KaiC localization in E. coli.
Depositing lab: Susan Golden. Depositing organization: University of California, San Diego (UCSD). Publication: Dynamic localization of the cyanobacterial circadian clock proteins. Cohen SE, Erb ML, Selimkhanov J, Dong G, Hasty J, Pogliano J, Golden SS. Curr Biol. 2014 Aug 18;24(16):1836-44. doi: 10.1016/j.cub.2014.07.036. Epub 2014 Aug 7. PubMed 25127213.
Backbone
  Vector backbone: pACYC177
  Backbone size w/o insert (bp): 5115
  Total vector size (bp): 7443
  Vector type: Bacterial Expression
Growth in bacteria
  Bacterial resistance: Ampicillin, 100 μg/mL
  Growth temperature: 37°C
  Growth strain: DH5alpha
  Copy number: Low Copy
Gene/Insert
  Gene/Insert name: ecfp-KaiC
  Species: Synechoccus elongatus PCC 7942
  Insert size (bp): 2328
  Tag / fusion protein: ECFP (N terminal on insert)
Terms and licenses: Academic/Nonprofit Terms; Industry Terms: Not Available to Industry
How to cite: pAM5084 was a gift from Susan Golden (Addgene plasmid # 85105 ; http://n2t.net/addgene:85105 ; RRID:Addgene_85105)
